Addgene plasmid #194883: GH-t2a GFP
Purpose: an overexpression vector of the killifish growth hormone
Depositing lab: Itamar Harel. Depositing organization: Hebrew University. Publication: A scalable and tunable platform for functional interrogation of peptide hormones in fish. Moses E, Franek R, Harel I. eLife. 2023 Oct 24;12:e85960. doi: 10.7554/eLife.85960. PubMed 37872843.
Backbone
  Vector backbone: pLV
  Backbone size w/o insert (bp): 7000
  Total vector size (bp): 8380
  Vector type: Lentiviral
Growth in bacteria
  Bacterial resistance: Ampicillin, 100 μg/mL
  Growth temperature: 37°C
  Growth strain: NEB Stable
  Copy number: Unknown
Gene/Insert
  Gene/Insert name: growth hormone (alt name: GH)
  Species: Nothobranchius furzeri
  Insert size (bp): 611
  GenBank ID: XM_015966915.1
  Promoter: CMV
  Tag / fusion protein: t2a-GFP
  Cloning method: Gibson Cloning
  Sequencing primers: 5′ ATGGACAGAGCCCTCCTCCTCC; 3′ CAGAGTGCAGTTTGCTTCTGGA
Resource information
  A portion of this plasmid was derived from a plasmid made by: original cloning
Terms and licenses: Academic/Nonprofit Terms; Industry Terms: Not Available to Industry
How to cite: GH-t2a GFP was a gift from Itamar Harel (Addgene plasmid # 194883 ; http://n2t.net/addgene:194883 ; RRID:Addgene_194883)
