[The description below was written by a language model from this plasmid's Addgene catalogue record and pLannotate feature annotations shown in this document.]
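Description:
GH-t2a GFP is a third-generation-style, self-inactivating HIV-1 lentiviral transfer plasmid on a pLV backbone, built to overexpress the growth hormone of the turquoise killifish, Nothobranchius furzeri. It is maintained in E. coli through a high-copy ColE1/pUC-type origin and selected with ampicillin via the bla gene. An f1 origin, SV40 origin and remnants of a lac/lacZα cloning region with flanking T3 and T7 promoters are also present as backbone elements. The catalogue lists a total size of about 8.4 kb, whereas the sequenced record behind the feature table is about 8.1 kb; the record does not explain this difference.

The viral portion begins with an RSV promoter driving a truncated 5' LTR, which makes genomic RNA production Tat-independent. This is followed by the Ψ packaging signal with a partial gag sequence, the Rev response element for nuclear export of the unspliced RNA, and the cPPT/CTS, which aids nuclear import of the reverse-transcribed genome. The internal expression cassette uses the CMV enhancer and promoter to transcribe the roughly 610 bp growth hormone coding sequence. The annotation software matched this sequence to a tuna homologue, but the catalogue identifies it as killifish. The coding sequence is joined through a T2A self-cleaving peptide to EGFP, so the hormone and the fluorescent reporter are produced as separate proteins from a single transcript and GFP marks expressing cells. The T2A itself is not annotated, but a short gap between the two coding sequences is consistent with it. A WPRE enhances transcript stability and expression, and the ΔU3 3' LTR and SV40 polyadenylation signal complete the cassette. The associated work concerns functional interrogation of peptide hormones in fish.
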