Features (pLannotate 1.2.2; 27 found; start..end, strand, type, name):
     21..125     +  promoter       AmpR promoter: bla
    126..986     +  CDS            AmpR: β-lactamase; bla; confers resistance to ampicillin, carbenicillin, and related antibiotics
   1157..1745    +  rep_origin     ori: high-copy-number ColE1/pMB1/pBR322/pUC origin of replication
   1928..2020    +  CDS            lacI (fragment): lac repressor; lacI; The lac repressor binds to the lac operator to inhibit transcription in E. coli. This inhibition can be relieved by adding lactose or isopropyl-β-D-thiogalactopyranoside (IPTG).
   2033..2054    +  protein_bind   CAP binding site: CAP binding activates transcription in the presence of cAMP. E. coli catabolite activator protein
   2073..2099    +  promoter       lac promoter (fragment): promoter for the E. coli lac operon
   2107..2123    +  protein_bind   lac operator: The lac repressor binds to the lac operator to inhibit transcription in E. coli. This inhibition can be relieved by adding lactose or isopropyl-β-D-thiogalactopyranoside (IPTG). lac repressor encoded by lacI
   2168..2186    +  promoter       T3 promoter: promoter for bacteriophage T3 RNA polymerase
   2214..2440    +  promoter       RSV promoter: Rous sarcoma virus enhancer/promoter
   2441..2621    +  LTR            5' LTR (truncated): truncated 5' long terminal repeat (LTR) from HIV-1
   2668..2793    +  misc_feature   HIV-1 Ψ: packaging signal of human immunodeficiency virus type 1
   2777..3140    +  CDS            HIV-1 gag (fragment): gag protein from human immunodeficiency virus 1; gag
   3286..3519    +  misc_feature   RRE: The Rev response element (RRE) of HIV-1 allows for Rev-dependent mRNA export from the nucleus to the cytoplasm.
   3896..3996    +  CDS            Rev (fragment): human immunodeficiency virus 1 (HIV-1) Rev protein; rev; enhances nuclear export of unspliced and incompletely spliced viral mRNAs
   4015..4131    +  misc_feature   cPPT/CTS: central polypurine tract and central termination sequence of HIV-1
   4154..4457    +  enhancer       CMV enhancer: human cytomegalovirus immediate early enhancer
   4458..4661    +  promoter       CMV promoter: human cytomegalovirus (CMV) immediate early promoter
   4758..5369    +  CDS            gh: SOMA_THUTH - Experimental evidence at protein level: Swiss-Prot protein existence level 1. Growth hormone plays an important role in growth control and is involved in the regulation of several anabolic processes. Implicated as an osmoregulatory substance important for seawater adaptation. From Thunnus thynnus (Atlantic bluefin tuna) (Scomber thynnus).
   5430..6146    +  CDS            EGFP: EGFP is a basic (constitutively fluorescent) green fluorescent protein published in 1996, derived from Aequorea victoria. It is reported to be a rapidly-maturing weak dimer with moderate acid sensitivity.
   6165..6753    +  misc_feature   WPRE: woodchuck hepatitis virus posttranscriptional regulatory element
   6770..6838    +  CDS            nef (fragment): NEF_HV1Z2 - Experimental evidence at protein level: Swiss-Prot protein existence level 1. Extracellular Nef protein targets CD4(+) T-lymphocytes for apoptosis by interacting with CXCR4 surface receptors. From Human immunodeficiency virus type 1 group M subtype D (isolate Z2/CDC-Z34) (HIV-1).
   6840..7073    +  LTR            3' LTR (ΔU3): self-inactivating 3' long terminal repeat (LTR) from HIV-1
   7145..7266    +  polyA_signal   SV40 poly(A) signal: SV40 polyadenylation signal
   7306..7441    +  rep_origin     SV40 ori: SV40 origin of replication
   7462..7480    -  promoter       T7 promoter: promoter for bacteriophage T7 RNA polymerase
   7488..7643    +  CDS            lacZα (fragment): LacZα fragment of β-galactosidase; lacZ fragment
   7648..8076    +  rep_origin     f1 ori (sequence partly withheld): f1 bacteriophage origin of replication; arrow indicates direction of (+) strand synthesis
>Addgene plasmid #194883 | GH-t2a GFP | addgene full sequence | sequence record 383800 | Addgene NGS Result
GCACTTTTCGGGGAAATGTGCGCGGAACCCCTATTTGTTTATTTTTCTAAATACATTCAAATATGTATCC
GCTCATGAGACAATAACCCTGATAAATGCTTCAATAATATTGAAAAAGGAAGAGTATGAGTATTCAACAT
TTCCGTGTCGCCCTTATTCCCTTTTTTGCGGCATTTTGCCTTCCTGTTTTTGCTCACCCAGAAACGCTGG
TGAAAGTAAAAGATGCTGAAGATCAGTTGGGTGCACGAGTGGGTTACATCGAACTGGATCTCAACAGCGG
TAAGATCCTTGAGAGTTTTCGCCCCGAAGAACGTTTTCCAATGATGAGCACTTTTAAAGTTCTGCTATGT
GGCGCGGTATTATCCCGTATTGACGCCGGGCAAGAGCAACTCGGTCGCCGCATACACTATTCTCAGAATG
ACTTGGTTGAGTACTCACCAGTCACAGAAAAGCATCTTACGGATGGCATGACAGTAAGAGAATTATGCAG
TGCTGCCATAACCATGAGTGATAACACTGCGGCCAACTTACTTCTGACAACGATCGGAGGACCGAAGGAG
CTAACCGCTTTTTTGCACAACATGGGGGATCATGTAACTCGCCTTGATCGTTGGGAACCGGAGCTGAATG
AAGCCATACCAAACGACGAGCGTGACACCACGATGCCTGTAGCAATGGCAACAACGTTGCGCAAACTATT
AACTGGCGAACTACTTACTCTAGCTTCCCGGCAACAATTAATAGACTGGATGGAGGCGGATAAAGTTGCA
GGACCACTTCTGCGCTCGGCCCTTCCGGCTGGCTGGTTTATTGCTGATAAATCTGGAGCCGGTGAGCGTG
GGTCTCGCGGTATCATTGCAGCACTGGGGCCAGATGGTAAGCCCTCCCGTATCGTAGTTATCTACACGAC
GGGGAGTCAGGCAACTATGGATGAACGAAATAGACAGATCGCTGAGATAGGTGCCTCACTGATTAAGCAT
TGGTAACTGTCAGACCAAGTTTACTCATATATACTTTAGATTGATTTAAAACTTCATTTTTAATTTAAAA
GGATCTAGGTGAAGATCCTTTTTGATAATCTCATGACCAAAATCCCTTAACGTGAGTTTTCGTTCCACTG
AGCGTCAGACCCCGTAGAAAAGATCAAAGGATCTTCTTGAGATCCTTTTTTTCTGCGCGTAATCTGCTGC
TTGCAAACAAAAAAACCACCGCTACCAGCGGTGGTTTGTTTGCCGGATCAAGAGCTACCAACTCTTTTTC
CGAAGGTAACTGGCTTCAGCAGAGCGCAGATACCAAATACTGTTCTTCTAGTGTAGCCGTAGTTAGGCCA
CCACTTCAAGAACTCTGTAGCACCGCCTACATACCTCGCTCTGCTAATCCTGTTACCAGTGGCTGCTGCC
AGTGGCGATAAGTCGTGTCTTACCGGGTTGGACTCAAGACGATAGTTACCGGATAAGGCGCAGCGGTCGG
GCTGAACGGGGGGTTCGTGCACACAGCCCAGCTTGGAGCGAACGACCTACACCGAACTGAGATACCTACA
GCGTGAGCTATGAGAAAGCGCCACGCTTCCCGAAGGGAGAAAGGCGGACAGGTATCCGGTAAGCGGCAGG
GTCGGAACAGGAGAGCGCACGAGGGAGCTTCCAGGGGGAAACGCCTGGTATCTTTATAGTCCTGTCGGGT
TTCGCCACCTCTGACTTGAGCGTCGATTTTTGTGATGCTCGTCAGGGGGGCGGAGCCTATGGAAAAACGC
CAGCAACGCGGCCTTTTTACGGTTCCTGGCCTTTTGCTGGCCTTTTGCTCACATGTTCTTTCCTGCGTTA
TCCCCTGATTCTGTGGATAACCGTATTACCGCCTTTGAGTGAGCTGATACCGCTCGCCGCAGCCGAACGA
CCGAGCGCAGCGAGTCAGTGAGCGAGGAAGCGGAAGAGCGCCCAATACGCAAACCGCCTCTCCCCGCGCG
TTGGCCGATTCATTAATGCAGCTGGCACGACAGGTTTCCCGACTGGAAAGCGGGCAGTGAGCGCAACGCA
ATTAATGTGAGTTAGCTCACTCATTAGGCACCCCAGGCTTTCCACTTTATGCTTCCGGCTCGTATGTTGT
GTGGAATTGTGAGCGGATAACAATTTCACACAGGAAACAGCTATGACCATGATTACGCCAAGCGCGCAAT
TAACCCTCACTAAAGGGAACAAAAGCTGGAGCTGCAAGCTTAATGTAGTCTTATGCAATACTCTTGTAGT
CTTGCAACATGGTAACGATGAGTTAGCAACATGCCTTACAAGGAGAGAAAAAGCACCGTGCATGCCGATT
GGTGGAAGTAAGGTGGTACGATCGTGCCTTATTAGGAAGGCAACAGACGGGTCTGACATGGATTGGACGA
ACCACTGAATTGCCGCATTGCAGAGATATTGTATTTAAGTGCCTAGCTCGATACATAAACGGGTCTCTCT
GGTTAGACCAGATCTGAGCCTGGGAGCTCTCTGGCTAACTAGGGAACCCACTGCTTAAGCCTCAATAAAG
CTTGCCTTGAGTGCTTCAAGTAGTGTGTGCCCGTCTGTTGTGTGACTCTGGTAACTAGAGATCCCTCAGA
CCCTTTTAGTCAGTGTGGAAAATCTCTAGCAGTGGCGCCCGAACAGGGACTTGAAAGCGAAAGGGAAACC
AGAGGAGCTCTCTCGACGCAGGACTCGGCTTGCTGAAGCGCGCACGGCAAGAGGCGAGGGGCGGCGACTG
GTGAGTACGCCAAAAATTTTGACTAGCGGAGGCTAGAAGGAGAGAGATGGGTGCGAGAGCGTCAGTATTA
AGCGGGGGAGAATTAGATCGCGATGGGAAAAAATTCGGTTAAGGCCAGGGGGAAAGAAAAAATATAAATT
AAAACATATAGTATGGGCAAGCAGGGAGCTAGAACGATTCGCAGTTAATCCTGGCCTGTTAGAAACATCA
GAAGGCTGTAGACAAATACTGGGACAGCTACAACCATCCCTTCAGACAGGATCAGAAGAACTTAGATCAT
TATATAATACAGTAGCAACCCTCTATTGTGTGCATCAAAGGATAGAGATAAAAGACACCAAGGAAGCTTT
AGACAAGATAGAGGAAGAGCAAAACAAAAGTAAGACCACCGCACAGCAAGCGGCCGCTGATCTTCAGACC
TGGAGGAGGAGATATGAGGGACAATTGGAGAAGTGAATTATATAAATATAAAGTAGTAAAAATTGAACCA
TTAGGAGTAGCACCCACCAAGGCAAAGAGAAGAGTGGTGCAGAGAGAAAAAAGAGCAGTGGGAATAGGAG
CTTTGTTCCTTGGGTTCTTGGGAGCAGCAGGAAGCACTATGGGCGCAGCGTCAATGACGCTGACGGTACA
GGCCAGACAATTATTGTCTGGTATAGTGCAGCAGCAGAACAATTTGCTGAGGGCTATTGAGGCGCAACAG
CATCTGTTGCAACTCACAGTCTGGGGCATCAAGCAGCTCCAGGCAAGAATCCTGGCTGTGGAAAGATACC
TAAAGGATCAACAGCTCCTGGGGATTTGGGGTTGCTCTGGAAAACTCATTTGCACCACTGCTGTGCCTTG
GAATGCTAGTTGGAGTAATAAATCTCTGGAACAGATTTGGAATCACACGACCTGGATGGAGTGGGACAGA
GAAATTAACAATTACACAAGCTTAATACACTCCTTAATTGAAGAATCGCAAAACCAGCAAGAAAAGAATG
AACAAGAATTATTGGAATTAGATAAATGGGCAAGTTTGTGGAATTGGTTTAACATAACAAATTGGCTGTG
GTATATAAAATTATTCATAATGATAGTAGGAGGCTTGGTAGGTTTAAGAATAGTTTTTGCTGTACTTTCT
ATAGTGAATAGAGTTAGGCAGGGATATTCACCATTATCGTTTCAGACCCACCTCCCAACCCCGAGGGGAC
CCGACAGGCCCGAAGGAATAGAAGAAGAAGGTGGAGAGAGAGACAGAGACAGATCCATTCGATTAGTGAA
CGGATCTCGACGGTATCGGTTAACTTTTAAAAGAAAAGGGGGGATTGGGGGGTATAGTGCAGGGGAAAGA
ATAGTAGACATAATAGCAACAGACATACAAACTAAAGAATTACAAAAACAAATTACAAAATTCAAAATTT
TATCGATAAGCTTGGGAGTTCCGCGTTACATAACTTACGGTAAATGGCCCGCCTGGCTGACCGCCCAACG
ACCCCCGCCCATTGACGTCAATAATGACGTATGTTCCCATAGTAACGCCAATAGGGACTTTCCATTGACG
TCAATGGGTGGAGTATTTACGGTAAACTGCCCACTTGGCAGTACATCAAGTGTATCATATGCCAAGTACG
CCCCCTATTGACGTCAATGACGGTAAATGGCCCGCCTGGCATTATGCCCAGTACATGACCTTATGGGACT
TTCCTACTTGGCAGTACATCTACGTATTAGTCATCGCTATTACCATGGTGATGCGGTTTTGGCAGTACAT
CAATGGGCGTGGATAGCGGTTTGACTCACGGGGATTTCCAAGTCTCCACCCCATTGACGTCAATGGGAGT
TTGTTTTGGCACCAAAATCAACGGGACTTTCCAAAATGTCGTAACAACTCCGCCCCATTGACGCAAATGG
GCGGTAGGCGTGTACGGTGGGAGGTCTATATAAGCAGAGCTCGTTTAGTGAACCGTCAGATCGCCTGGAG
ACGCCATCCACGCTGTTTTGACCTCCATAGAAGACACCGACTCTAGAGGATCCACCGGTCGCCAGCCATG
GACAGAGCCCTCCTCCTCCTGTCAGTCATGTGTTTGACTGTTTCCTCTCAGCCAATCACAGACAGCCAGC
GTTTGTTCTCCATTGCAGTCAGCAGAGTCCAACACCTCCACCTGCTCGCTCAAAGACTCTTCTCCGAGTT
TGAGAGCTCTCTGCAGACGGAGGAGCAGCGTCAGCTCAACAAAATCTTCCTGCAAGATTTCTGCAACTCT
GATTACATCATCAGCCCTATTGACAAGCATGAAACACAACGCAGCTCCGTTCTGAAGTTGCTGTCCATCT
CCTACCGTCTGGTGGAATCCTGGGAGTTTCCAAGTCGTTCTCTGTCTGAAGGTTCTACCCCAAGAAGCCA
AATTTCACCAAAACTGTCCGAACTGAAGACAGGAATCCTGTTGCTCATCAGGGCTAATCAGGATGCAGCA
GAGATCTTTACAGACACCTCAGCTTTCCAGCTGGCCCCATACGGAAATTATTACCAGAGTCTGGGAGCTG
ATGAGTCGCTGCGACAAACCTACGAACTGCTGGCTTGCTTCAAGAAGGACATGCACAAGGTGGAGACTTA
CATGACAGTTGCTAAGTGTCGGCTCTCTCCAGAAGCAAACTGCACTCTGGAGGGCAGAGGCAGTCTGCTG
ACATGCGGTGACGTGGAAGAGAATCCCGGCCCTTCTAGAATGGTGAGCAAGGGCGAAGAGCTGTTCACCG
GGGTGGTGCCCATCCTGGTCGAGCTGGACGGCGACGTAAACGGCCACAAGTTCAGCGTGTCCGGCGAGGG
CGAGGGCGATGCCACCTACGGCAAGCTGACCCTGAAGTTCATCTGCACCACCGGCAAGCTGCCCGTGCCC
TGGCCCACCCTCGTGACCACCCTGACCTACGGCGTGCAGTGCTTCAGCCGCTACCCCGACCACATGAAGC
AGCACGACTTCTTCAAGTCCGCCATGCCCGAAGGCTACGTCCAGGAGCGCACCATCTTCTTCAAGGACGA
CGGCAACTACAAGACCCGCGCCGAGGTGAAGTTCGAGGGCGACACCCTGGTGAACCGCATCGAGCTGAAG
GGCATCGACTTCAAGGAGGACGGCAACATCCTGGGGCACAAGCTGGAGTACAACTACAACAGCCACAACG
TCTATATCATGGCCGACAAGCAGAAGAACGGCATCAAGGTGAACTTCAAGATCCGCCACAACATCGAGGA
CGGCAGCGTGCAGCTCGCCGACCACTACCAGCAGAACACCCCCATCGGCGACGGCCCCGTGCTGCTGCCC
GACAACCACTACCTGAGCACCCAGTCCGCCCTGAGCAAAGACCCCAACGAGAAGCGCGATCACATGGTCC
TGCTGGAGTTCGTGACCGCCGCCGGGATCACTCTCGGCATGGACGAGCTGTACAAGTAAAGCGGCCGCGT
CGACAATCAACCTCTGGATTACAAAATTTGTGAAAGATTGACTGGTATTCTTAACTATGTTGCTCCTTTT
ACGCTATGTGGATACGCTGCTTTAATGCCTTTGTATCATGCTATTGCTTCCCGTATGGCTTTCATTTTCT
CCTCCTTGTATAAATCCTGGTTGCTGTCTCTTTATGAGGAGTTGTGGCCCGTTGTCAGGCAACGTGGCGT
GGTGTGCACTGTGTTTGCTGACGCAACCCCCACTGGTTGGGGCATTGCCACCACCTGTCAGCTCCTTTCC
GGGACTTTCGCTTTCCCCCTCCCTATTGCCACGGCGGAACTCATCGCCGCCTGCCTTGCCCGCTGCTGGA
CAGGGGCTCGGCTGTTGGGCACTGACAATTCCGTGGTGTTGTCGGGGAAGCTGACGTCCTTTCCATGGCT
GCTCGCCTGTGTTGCCACCTGGATTCTGCGCGGGACGTCCTTCTGCTACGTCCCTTCGGCCCTCAATCCA
GCGGACCTTCCTTCCCGCGGCCTGCTGCCGGCTCTGCGGCCTCTTCCGCGTCTTCGCCTTCGCCCTCAGA
CGAGTCGGATCTCCCTTTGGGCCGCCTCCCCGCCTGGAATTCGAGCTCGGTACCTTTAAGACCAATGACT
TACAAGGCAGCTGTAGATCTTAGCCACTTTTTAAAAGAAAAGGGGGGACTGGAAGGGCTAATTCACTCCC
AACGAAGACAAGATCTGCTTTTTGCTTGTACTGGGTCTCTCTGGTTAGACCAGATCTGAGCCTGGGAGCT
CTCTGGCTAACTAGGGAACCCACTGCTTAAGCCTCAATAAAGCTTGCCTTGAGTGCTTCAAGTAGTGTGT
GCCCGTCTGTTGTGTGACTCTGGTAACTAGAGATCCCTCAGACCCTTTTAGTCAGTGTGGAAAATCTCTA
GCAGTAGTAGTTCATGTCATCTTATTATTCAGTATTTATAACTTGCAAAGAAATGAATATCAGAGAGTGA
GAGGAACTTGTTTATTGCAGCTTATAATGGTTACAAATAAAGCAATAGCATCACAAATTTCACAAATAAA
GCATTTTTTTCACTGCATTCTAGTTGTGGTTTGTCCAAACTCATCAATGTATCTTATCATGTCTGGCTCT
AGCTATCCCGCCCCTAACTCCGCCCATCCCGCCCCTAACTCCGCCCAGTTCCGCCCATTCTCCGCCCCAT
GGCTGACTAATTTTTTTTATTTATGCAGAGGCCGAGGCCGCCTCGGCCTCTGAGCTATTCCAGAAGTAGT
GAGGAGGCTTTTTTGGAGGCCTAGGGACGTACCCAATTCGCCCTATAGTGAGTCGTATTACGCGCGCTCA
CTGGCCGTCGTTTTACAACGTCGTGACTGGGAAAACCCTGGCGTTACCCAACTTAATCGCCTTGCAGCAC
ATCCCCCTTTCGCCAGCTGGCGTAATAGCGAAGAGGCCCGCACCGATCGCCCTTCCCAACAGTTGCGCAG
CCTGAATGGCGAATGGG
[124 nt withheld, positions 7648-7771]
C
[91 nt withheld, positions 7773-7863]
A
[49 nt withheld, positions 7865-7913]
CCTTTGACGTTGGAGTCCACGTTCTTT
[37 nt withheld, positions 7941-7977]
ACCCTATCTCGGTCTATTCTTTTGATTTATAAGGGATTTTGCCGATTTCGGCCTATTGGTTAAAAAATGA
GCTGATTTAACAAAAATTTAACGCGAATTTTAACAAAATATTAACGCTTACAATTTAGGTG
